>Addgene plasmid #157523 | pD649-HAsp-ADGRA3-COMP5AP-AviTag-9xHis | depositor full sequence | sequence record 304155 | Full Sequence
TTTCAATATTATTGAAGCATTTATCAGGGTTATTGTCTCATGAGCGGATACATATTTGAATGTATTTAGA
AAAATAAACAAATAGGGGTCAGTGTTACAACCAATTAACCAATTCTGAACATTATCGCGAGCCCATTTAT
ACCTGAATATGGCTCATAACACCCCTTGCTCATGACCAAAATCCCTTAACGTGAGTTACGCGCGCGTCGT
TCCACTGAGCGTCAGACCCCGTAGAAAAGATCAAAGGATCTTCTTGAGATCCTTTTTTTCTGCGCGTAAT
CTGCTGCTTGCAAACAAAAAAACCACCGCTACCAGCGGTGGTTTGTTTGCCGGATCAAGAGCTACCAACT
CTTTTTCCGAAGGTAACTGGCTTCAGCAGAGCGCAGATACCAAATACTGTTCTTCTAGTGTAGCCGTAGT
TAGCCCACCACTTCAAGAACTCTGTAGCACCGCCTACATACCTCGCTCTGCTAATCCTGTTACCAGTGGC
TGCTGCCAGTGGCGATAAGTCGTGTCTTACCGGGTTGGACTCAAGACGATAGTTACCGGATAAGGCGCAG
CGGTCGGGCTGAACGGGGGGTTCGTGCACACAGCCCAGCTTGGAGCGAACGACCTACACCGAACTGAGAT
ACCTACAGCGTGAGCTATGAGAAAGCGCCACGCTTCCCGAAGGGAGAAAGGCGGACAGGTATCCGGTAAG
CGGCAGGGTCGGAACAGGAGAGCGCACGAGGGAGCTTCCAGGGGGAAACGCCTGGTATCTTTATAGTCCT
GTCGGGTTTCGCCACCTCTGACTTGAGCGTCGATTTTTGTGATGCTCGTCAGGGGGGCGGAGCCTATGGA
AAAACGCCAGCAACGCGGCCTTTTTACGGTTCCTGGCCTTTTGCTGGCCTTTTGCTCACATGTTCTTTCC
TGCGTTATCCCCTGATTCTGTGGATAACCGTATTACCGCCTTTGAGTGAGCTGATACCGCTCGCCGCAGC
CGAACGACCGAGCGCAGCGAGTCAGTGAGCGAGGAAGCGGAAGGCGAGAGTAGGGAACTGCCAGGCATCA
AACTAAGCAGAAGGCCCCTGACGGATGGCCTTTTTGCGTTTCTACAAACTCTTTCTGTGTTGTAAAACGA
CGGCCAGTCTTAAGCTCGGGCCCCCTGGGCGGTTCTGATAACGAGTAATCGTTAATCCGCAAATAACGTA
AAAACCCGCTTCGGCGGGTTTTTTTATGGGGGGAGTTTAGGGAAAGAGCATTTGTCAGAATATTTAAGGG
CGCCTGTCACTTTGCTTGATATATGAGAATTATTTAACCTTATAAATGAGAAAAAAGCAACGCACTTTAA
ATAAGATACGTTGCTTTTTCGATTGATGAACACCTATAATTAAACTATTCATCTATTATTTATGATTTTT
TGTATATACAATATTTCTAGTTTGTTAAAGAGAATTAAGAAAATAAATCTCGAAAATAATAAAGGGAAAA
TCAGTTTTTGATATCAAAATTATACATGTCAACGATAATACAAAATATAATACAAACTATAAGATGTTAT
CAGTATTTATTATCATTTAGAATAAATTTTGTGTCGCCCTTAATTGTGAGCGGATAACAATTACGAGCTT
CATGCACAGTGGCGTTGACTCAATATTGGCCATTAGCCATATTATTCATTGGTTATATAGCATAAATCAA
TATTGGCTATTGGCCATTGCATACGTTGTATCTATATCATAATATGTACATTTATATTGGCTCATGTCCA
ATATGACCGCCATGTTGGCATTGATTATTGACTAGTTATTAATAGTAATCAATTACGGGGTCATTAGTTC
ATAGCCCATATATGGAGTTCCGCGTTACATAACTTACGGTAAATGGCCCGCCTGGCTGACCGCCCAACGA
CCCCCGCCCATTGACGTCAATAATGACGTATGTTCCCATAGTAACGCCAATAGGGACTTTCCATTGACGT
CAATGGGTGGAGTATTTACGGTAAACTGCCCACTTGGCAGTACATCAAGTGTATCATATGCCAAGTACGC
CCCCTATTGACGTCAATGACGGTAAATGGCCCGCCTGGCATTATGCCCAGTACATGACCTTATGGGACTT
TCCTACTTGGCAGTACATCTACGTATTAGTCATCGCTATTACCATGGTGATGCGGTTTTGGCAGTACATC
AATGGGCGTGGATAGCGGTTTGACTCACGGGGATTTCCAAGTCTCCACCCCATTGACGTCAATGGGAGTT
TGTTTTGGCACCAAAATCAACGGGACTTTCCAAAATGTCGTAACAACTCCGCCCCATTGACGCAAATGGG
CGGTAGGCGTGTACGGTGGGAGGTCTATATAAGCAGAGCTCGTTTAGTGAACCGTCAGATCGCCTGGAGA
CGCCATCCACGCTGTTTTGACCTCCATAGAAGACACCGGGACCGATCCAGCCTCCGCGGCCGGGAACGGT
GCATTGGAACGCGGATTCCCCGTGCCAAGAGTGACGTAAGTACCGCCTATAGAGTCTATAGGCCCACCCC
CTTGGCTTCGTTAGAACGCGGCTACAATTAATACATAACCTTATGTATCATACACATACGATTTAGGTGA
CACTATAGAATAACATCCACTTTGCCTTTCTCTCCACAGGTGTCCACTCCCAGGTCCAACTGCACCTCGG
TTCTATCGAAAACGCGCCTGCTAGCGCCACCATGAAGACCATCATTGCCCTGAGCTACATCTTCTGCCTG
GTGTTCGCTGCGGCCGCCGCTGCTGCACTTCCTGCTGGATGTAAACACGACGGCAGACCTAGAGGCGCTG
GTAGAGCTGCTGGTGCCGCTGAGGGAAAAGTCGTGTGTAGCTCTCTGGAACTGGCCCAGGTGCTGCCTCC
TGACACACTGCCCAATAGAACCGTGACACTGATCCTGAGCAACAACAAGATCAGCGAGCTGAAGAACGGC
AGCTTCAGCGGCCTGAGCCTGCTGGAAAGACTGGACCTGCGGAACAACCTGATCAGCTCTATCGACCCTG
GCGCCTTTTGGGGCCTGAGCAGCCTGAAAAGGCTGGATCTGACCAACAACCGGATCGGCTGCCTGAACGC
CGACATCTTTAGAGGCCTGACCAACCTCGTGCGGCTGAACCTGAGCGGCAATCTGTTTAGCAGCCTGTCT
CAGGGCACCTTCGACTACCTGGCCAGCCTGAGATCCCTGGAATTTCAGACCGAGTACCTGCTGTGCGACT
GCAACATCCTGTGGATGCACAGATGGGTCAAAGAAAAGAACATCACCGTGCGGGACACCAGATGCGTGTA
CCCTAAGTCTCTGCAGGCCCAGCCTGTGACCGGCGTGAAACAAGAACTGCTGACCTGCGATCCTCCACTG
GAACTGCCTAGCTTCTACATGACCCCTAGCCACAGACAGGTGGTGTTCGAGGGCGATAGCCTGCCTTTCC
AGTGCATGGCCAGCTACATCGACCAGGATATGCAGGTCCTGTGGTATCAGGACGGCCGGATCGTGGAAAC
CGATGAGAGCCAGGGCATCTTCGTCGAGAAGAACATGATCCACAACTGCAGCCTGATCGCCAGCGCTCTG
ACCATCAGCAATATCCAGGCCGGCAGCACAGGCAATTGGGGCTGTCACGTGCAGACCAAGAGAGGCAACA
ACACCCGGACCGTGGACATCGTGGTGCTGGAATCTAGCGCCCAGTACTGCCCTCCTGAGCGGGTCGTGAA
CAACAAGGGCGACTTCAGATGGCCCAGAACACTGGCCGGAATCACCGCCTACCTGCAGTGCACCAGAAAT
ACCCACGGCAGCGGCATCTACCCCGGCAATCCTCAGGATGAGAGAAAGGCCTGGCGGAGATGTGACAGAG
GCGGCTTTTGGGCCGACGACGACTATAGCAGATGCCAGTACGCCAACGACGTGACCCGGGTGCTGTACAT
GTTCAACCAGATGCCTCTGAATCTGACAAACGCCGTGGCCACCGCTAGACAGCTGCTGGCCTATACAGTG
GAAGCCGCCAACTTCAGCGACAAGATGGACGTGATCTTCGTGGCCGAGATGATCGAGAAGTTCGGCCGGT
TCACCAAAGAGGAAAAGTCCAAAGAACTGGGCGACGTGATGGTGGATATCGCCAGCAACATCATGCTGGC
CGACGAGAGAGTGCTTTGGCTGGCCCAGAGAGAGGCCAAGGCCTGTAGCAGAATCGTGCAGTGTCTGCAG
CGGATCGCCACCTATAGACTTGCTGGCGGAGCCCACGTGTACTCCACCTACTCTCCCAATATCGCCCTGG
AAGCCTACGTGATCAAGAGCACCGGCTTCACCGGCATGACCTGCACCGTGTTTCAGAAGGTGGCCGCCAG
CGATAGAACCGGCCTGTCTGATTACGGCAGAAGAGATCCCGAGGGCAACCTGGACAAGCAGCTGAGCTTC
AAGTGCAACGTGTCCAATACCTTCAGCAGTCTGGCCCTGAAGAACACCATCGTGGAAGCCAGCATCCAGC
TGCCTCCAAGCCTGTTCAGCCCCAAGCAGAAAAGAGAGCTGAGGCCCACCGACGACAGCCTGTACAAGCT
GCAACTGATCGCCTTCCGGAACGGCAAGCTGTTTCCTGCCACCGGCAACAGCACCAACCTGGCCGATGAT
GGCAAGCGGAGAACCGTGGTCACACCCGTGATCCTGACCAAGATCGACGGCGTGAACGTGGACACCCATC
ACATCCCCGTGAATGTGACCCTGCGGAGAATTGCCCATGGCGCCGATGCTGTTGCTGCCAGATGGGACTT
CGACCTGCTGAATGGACAAGGCGGCTGGAAGTCCGATGGCTGCCACATTCTGTACAGCGACGAGAATATC
ACCACCATCCAGTGCTACAGCCTGTCCAACTACGCCGTGCTGATGGACCTGACAGGCTCCGAGCTGTATA
CACAGGCCGCTTCTCTGCTGCACCCTGGCGCGCCGGAAGATCAAGTTGATCCAAGATTGATTGATGGCAA
GGGCGGATCTCTGGAGGTGCTGTTCCAGGGACCAGGCGGAAGCGGCAATCCCGGCGGCGATCTGGCCCCC
CAGATGCTGCGCGAGCTGCAGGAGACCAATGCCGCCCTGCAGGACGTGCGCGAGCTGCTGCGCCACCGCG
TGAAGGAGATCACCTTCCTGAAGAACACCGTGATGGAGTGCGACGCCTGCGGTATGCAGCCCTCTAGAGG
CTCCGGCTCCATCATCCCAGTTGAGGAGGAGAACCCGGACTTCTGGAACCGCGAGGCAGCCGAGGCCCTG
GGTGCCGCCAAGAAGCTGCAGCCTGCACAGACAGCCGCCAAGAACCTCATCATCTTCCTGGGCGATGGGA
TGGGGGTGTCTACGGTGACAGCTGCCAGGATCCTAAAAGGGCAGAAGAAGGACAAACTGGGGCCTGAGAT
ACCCCTGGCCATGGACCGCTTCCCATATGTGGCTCTGTCCAAGACATACAATGTAGACAAACATGTGCCA
GACAGTGGAGCCACAGCCACGGCCTACCTGTGCGGGGTCAAGGGCAACTTCCAGACCATTGGCTTGAGTG
CAGCCGCCCGCTTTAACCAGTGCAACACGACACGCGGCAACGAGGTCATCTCCGTGATGAATCGGGCCAA
GAAAGCAGGGAAGTCAGTGGGAGTGGTAACCACCACACGAGTGCAGCACGCCTCGCCAGCCGGCACCTAC
GCCCACACGGTGAACCGCAACTGGTACTCGGACGCCGACGTGCCTGCCTCGGCCCGCCAGGAGGGGTGCC
AGGACATCGCTACGCAGCTCATCTCCAACATGGACATTGACGTGATCCTAGGTGGAGGCCGAAAGTACAT
GTTTCGCATGGGAACCCCAGACCCTGAGTACCCAGATGACTACAGCCAAGGTGGGACCAGGCTGGACGGG
AAGAATCTGGTGCAGGAATGGCTGGCGAAGCGCCAGGGTGCCCGGTATGTGTGGAACCGCACTGAGCTCA
TGCAGGCTTCCCTGGACCCGTCTGTGACCCATCTCATGGGTCTCTTTGAGCCTGGAGACATGAAATACGA
GATCCACCGAGACTCCACACTGGACCCCTCCCTGATGGAGATGACAGAGGCTGCCCTGCGCCTGCTGAGC
AGGAACCCCCGCGGCTTCTTCCTCTTCGTGGAGGGTGGTCGCATCGACCATGGTCATCATGAAAGCAGGG
CTTACCGGGCACTGACTGAGACGATCATGTTCGACGACGCCATTGAGAGGGCGGGCCAGCTCACCAGCGA
GGAGGACACGCTGAGCCTCGTCACTGCCGACCACTCCCACGTCTTCTCCTTCGGAGGCTACCCCCTGCGA
GGGAGCTCCATCTTCGGGCTGGCCCCTGGCAAGGCCCGGGACAGGAAGGCCTACACGGTCCTCCTATACG
GAAACGGTCCAGGCTATGTGCTCAAGGACGGCGCCCGGCCGGATGTTACCGAGAGCGAGAGCGGGAGCCC
CGAGTATCGGCAGCAGTCAGCAGTGCCCCTGGACGAAGAGACCCACGCAGGCGAGGACGTGGCGGTGTTC
GCGCGCGGCCCGCAGGCGCACCTGGTTCACGGCGTGCAGGAGCAGACCTTCATAGCGCACGTCATGGCCT
TCGCCGCCTGCCTGGAGCCCTACACCGCCTGCGACCTGGCGCCCCCCGCCGGCACCACCGACGCCGCGCA
CCCGGGTGGCGGAGGACTGAACGACATCTTCGAGGCTCAGAAAATCGAATGGCACGAACATCACCATCAC
CATCACCATCACCATTAAGGCCGGCCTGTAGTCACTGGCACAACGCGTTACCCGGTAAGCCAATCGGGTA
TACACGGTCGTCATACTGCAGACAGGGTTCTTCTACTTTGCAAGATAGTCTTGAGTAGTAAAATAAATAG
ATAGAGAAAATCAGCCTCGACTGTGCCTTCTAGTTGCCAGCCATCTGTTGTTTGCCCCTCCCCCGTGCCT
TCCTTGACCCTGGAAGGTGCCACTCCCACTGTCCTTTCCTAATAAAATGAGGAAATTGCATCACAACACT
CAACCCTATCTCGGTCTATTCTTTTGATTTATAAGGGATTTTGCCGATTTCGGCCTATTGGTTAAAAAAT
GAGCTGATTTAACAAAAATTTAACGCGAATTAATTCTGTGGAATGTGTGTCAGTTAGGGTGTGGAAAGTC
CCCAGGCTCCCCAGCAGGCAGAAGTATGCAAAGCATGCATCTCAATTAGTCAGCAACCAGGTGTGGAAAG
TCCCCAGGCTCCCCAGCAGGCAGAAGTATGCAAAGCATGCATCTCAATTAGTCAGCAACCATAGTCCCGC
CCCTAACTCCGCCCATCCCGCCCCTAACTCCGCCCAGTTCCGCCCATTCTCCGCCCCATGGCTGACTAAT
TTTTTTTATTTATGCAGAGGCCGAGGCCGCCTCTGCCTCTGAGCTATTCCAGAAGTAGTGAGGAGGCTTT
TTTGGAGGCCTAGGCTTTTGCAAAAAGCTCCCGGGAGCTTGTATATCCATTTTCGGATCTGATCAGCACG
TGTTGACAATTAATCATCGGCATAGTATATCGGCATAGTATAATACGACAAGGTGAGGAACTAAACCATG
ACCGAGTACAAGCCCACGGTGCGCCTCGCCACCCGCGACGACGTCCCCAGGGCCGTACGCACCCTCGCCG
CCGCGTTCGCCGACTACCCCGCCACGCGCCACACCGTCGATCCGGACCGCCACATCGAGCGGGTCACCGA
GCTGCAAGAACTCTTCCTCACGCGCGTCGGGCTCGACATCGGCAAGGTGTGGGTCGCGGACGACGGCGCC
GCGGTGGCGGTCTGGACCACGCCGGAGAGCGTCGAAGCGGGGGCGGTGTTCGCCGAGATCGGCCCGCGCA
TGGCCGAGTTGAGCGGTTCCCGGCTGGCCGCGCAGCAACAGATGGAAGGCCTCCTGGCGCCGCACCGGCC
CAAGGAGCCCGCGTGGTTCCTGGCCACCGTCGGCGTCTCGCCCGACCACCAGGGCAAGGGTCTGGGCAGC
GCCGTCGTGCTCCCCGGAGTGGAGGCGGCCGAGCGCGCCGGGGTGCCCGCCTTCCTGGAGACATCCGCGC
CCCGCAACCTCCCCTTCTACGAGCGGCTCGGCTTCACCGTCACCGCCGACGTCGAGGTGCCCGAAGGACC
GCGCACCTGGTGCATGACCCGCAAGCCCGGTGCCTGACACGTGCTACGAGATTTCGATTCCACCGCCGCC
TTCTATGAAAGGTTGGGCTTCGGAATCGTTTTCCGGGACGCCGGCTGGATGATCCTCCAGCGCGGGGATC
TCATGCTGGAGTTCTTCGCCCACCCCAACTTGTTTATTGCAGCTTATAATGGTTACAAATAAAGCAATAG
CATCACAAATTTCACAAATAAAGCATTTTTTTCACTGCATTCTAGTTGTGGTTTGTCCAAACTCATCAAT
GTATCTTATCATGTCTGTATACCGTCGACCTCTAGCTAGAGCTTGGCGTAATCATGGTCATTACCAATGC
TTAATCAGTGAGGCACCTATCTCAGCGATCTGTCTATTTCGTTCATCCATAGTTGCCTGACTCCCCGTCG
TGTAGATAACTACGATACGGGAGGGCTTACCATCTGGCCCCAGCGCTGCGATGATACCGCGAGAACCACG
CTCACCGGCTCCGGATTTATCAGCAATAAACCAGCCAGCCGGAAGGGCCGAGCGCAGAAGTGGTCCTGCA
ACTTTATCCGCCTCCATCCAGTCTATTAATTGTTGCCGGGAAGCTAGAGTAAGTAGTTCGCCAGTTAATA
GTTTGCGCAACGTTGTTGCCATCGCTACAGGCATCGTGGTGTCACGCTCGTCGTTTGGTATGGCTTCATT
CAGCTCCGGTTCCCAACGATCAAGGCGAGTTACATGATCCCCCATGTTGTGCAAAAAAGCGGTTAGCTCC
TTCGGTCCTCCGATCGTTGTCAGAAGTAAGTTGGCCGCAGTGTTATCACTCATGGTTATGGCAGCACTGC
ATAATTCTCTTACTGTCATGCCATCCGTAAGATGCTTTTCTGTGACTGGTGAGTACTCAACCAAGTCATT
CTGAGAATAGTGTATGCGGCGACCGAGTTGCTCTTGCCCGGCGTCAATACGGGATAATACCGCGCCACAT
AGCAGAACTTTAAAAGTGCTCATCATTGGAAAACGTTCTTCGGGGCGAAAACTCTCAAGGATCTTACCGC
TGTTGAGATCCAGTTCGATGTAACCCACTCGTGCACCCAACTGATCTTCAGCATCTTTTACTTTCACCAG
CGTTTCTGGGTGAGCAAAAACAGGAAGGCAAAATGCCGCAAAAAAGGGAATAAGGGCGACACGGAAATGT
TGAATACTCATATTCTTCCTT
Features (pLannotate 1.2.2; 24 found; start..end, strand, type, name):
    119..143     -  CDS            KanR (fragment): aminoglycoside phosphotransferase; aph(3')-Ia; confers resistance to kanamycin
    254..842     +  rep_origin     ori: high-copy-number ColE1/pMB1/pBR322/pUC origin of replication
   1067..1084    +  terminator     rrnB T2 terminator (fragment): transcription terminator T2 from the E. coli rrnB gene
   1109..1128    -  CDS            lacZα (fragment): LacZα fragment of β-galactosidase; lacZ fragment
   1584..1600    +  protein_bind   lac operator: The lac repressor binds to the lac operator to inhibit transcription in E. coli. This inhibition can be relieved by adding lactose or isopropyl-β-D-thiogalactopyranoside (IPTG). lac repressor encoded by lacI
   1843..2146    +  enhancer       CMV enhancer: human cytomegalovirus immediate early enhancer
   2147..2350    +  promoter       CMV promoter: human cytomegalovirus (CMV) immediate early promoter
   2486..2529    +  intron         CMV intron (fragment): modified intron A from human cytomegalovirus
   2581..2599    +  promoter       SP6 promoter: promoter for bacteriophage SP6 RNA polymerase
   2603..2640    +  CDS            IgH signal sequence (fragment): signal sequence from the mouse immunoglobulin heavy chain variable region
   2755..4926    +  CDS            ADGRA3 (fragment): AGRA3_HUMAN - Also known as GPR125. Experimental evidence at protein level: Swiss-Prot protein existence level 1. Orphan receptor that may have a role in planar cell polarity pathway. From Homo sapiens (Human).
   5023..5202    +  CDS            Comp (fragment): COMP_RAT - Experimental evidence at protein level: Swiss-Prot protein existence level 1. May play a role in the structural integrity of cartilage via its interaction with other extracellular matrix proteins such as the collagens and fibronectin. Can mediate the interaction of chondrocytes with the cartilage extracellular matrix through interaction with cell surface integrin receptors. Could play a role in the pathogenesis of osteoarthritis. Potent suppressor of apoptosis in both primary chondrocytes and transformed cells. Suppresses apoptosis by blocking the activation of caspase-3 and by indu
   5190..6642    +  CDS            SEAP (fragment): secreted alkaline phosphatase from human placenta The natural enzyme has a C-terminal transmembrane sequence that is replaced by a GPI anchor.
   6667..6708    +  CDS            AviTag™ (fragment): peptide tag that allows for enzymatic biotinylation
   6712..6735    +  CDS            8xHis: 8xHis affinity tag
   6881..6992    +  polyA_signal   bGH poly(A) signal: bovine growth hormone polyadenylation signal
   6993..7101    +  rep_origin     f1 ori (fragment): f1 bacteriophage origin of replication; arrow indicates direction of (+) strand synthesis
   7115..7444    +  promoter       SV40 promoter: SV40 enhancer and early promoter
   7492..7539    +  promoter       EM7 promoter: synthetic bacterial promoter&nbsp
   7558..8157    +  CDS            PuroR (fragment): puromycin N-acetyltransferase; pac from Streptomyces; confers resistance to puromycin
   8167..8292    +  CDS            ble (fragment): BLE_KLEPN - Experimental evidence at protein level: Swiss-Prot protein existence level 1. Binding protein with a strong affinity to the bleomycin family of antibiotics. Binds to CL990; an antimitotic-antibiotic compound. From Klebsiella pneumoniae.
   8287..8408    +  polyA_signal   SV40 poly(A) signal: SV40 polyadenylation signal
   8461..9321    -  CDS            AmpR: β-lactamase; bla; confers resistance to ampicillin, carbenicillin, and related antibiotics
   9324..89      -  promoter       AmpR promoter (fragment) (across the origin): bla
