[The description below was written by a language model from this plasmid's Addgene catalogue record and pLannotate feature annotations shown in this document.]
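Description:
pD649-HAsp-ADGRA3-COMP5AP-AviTag-9xHis is a mammalian expression plasmid of about 9.3 kb, built on the pD649 backbone, that produces a secreted, tagged form of the extracellular domain of human ADGRA3 (also known as GPR125), an orphan adhesion-type receptor. It is propagated in E. coli as a high-copy plasmid through a ColE1/pUC-type origin and selected with ampicillin via a full-length β-lactamase gene. The short kanamycin resistance, lacZα and f1 ori matches in the feature table are fragments only. A separate SV40 early promoter/EM7 cassette carries a puromycin N-acetyltransferase coding sequence followed by an SV40 polyadenylation signal, which could support selection in mammalian cells, although the record does not describe that use.

The expression unit is driven by the CMV enhancer and immediate early promoter, with a partial CMV intron A and an SP6 promoter lying just upstream of the coding region. An N-terminal signal peptide (named HAsp in the plasmid name, though annotated as a fragmentary immunoglobulin heavy chain signal sequence match) directs the protein into the secretory pathway. The roughly 2.2 kb ADGRA3 ectodomain insert sits between retained restriction sites and is fused in frame to backbone-encoded C-terminal modules: the coiled-coil segment of rat cartilage oligomeric matrix protein, which generally drives pentamer assembly, human placental alkaline phosphatase as an enzymatic reporter, an AviTag for site-specific biotinylation, and a polyhistidine tag for affinity purification. A bGH polyadenylation signal terminates the transcript.

The resulting multimeric, enzyme-labelled soluble protein suits avidity-based binding assays, in keeping with the associated screen of human cell-surface protein interactions. The depositor notes that some plasmids in this collection may carry an IS4-like transposase upstream of the CMV promoter. None is annotated here.
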