Addgene plasmid #157523: pD649-HAsp-ADGRA3-COMP5AP-AviTag-9xHis
Purpose: Mammalian expression of cell-surface protein extracellular domain fused to COMP5AP-AviTag-9xHis. Protein is secreted from cells.
Depositing lab: Chris Garcia. Depositing organization: Stanford University. Publication: A Human IgSF Cell-Surface Interactome Reveals a Complex Network of Protein-Protein Interactions. Wojtowicz WM, Vielmetter J, Fernandes RA, Siepe DH, Eastman CL, Chisholm GB, Cox S, Klock H, Anderson PW, Rue SM, Miller JJ, Glaser SM, Bragstad ML, Vance J, Lam AW, Lesley SA, Zinn K, Garcia KC. Cell. 2020 Aug 20;182(4):1027-1043.e17. doi: 10.1016/j.cell.2020.07.025. PubMed 32822567.
Backbone
  Vector backbone: pD649
  Backbone size w/o insert (bp): 7153
  Vector type: Mammalian Expression
Growth in bacteria
  Bacterial resistance: Ampicillin, 100 μg/mL
  Growth temperature: 37°C
  Growth strain: DH5alpha
  Copy number: High Copy
Gene/Insert
  Gene/Insert name: ADGRA3 (alt name: AGRA3)
  Species: H. sapiens (human)
  Insert size (bp): 2178
  Entrez Gene: ADGRA3 (a.k.a. GPR125, PGR21, TEM5L)
  Promoter: CMV/SP6
  Tag / fusion protein: COMP5AP-AviTag-9xHis (C terminal on backbone)
  Cloning method: Restriction Enzyme; 5′ cloning site GCGGCCGC (not destroyed); 3′ cloning site GGCGCGCC (not destroyed)
  Sequencing primers: 5′ ATTTAGGTGACACTATAG; 3′ CGTCGCACTCCATCACGGTG
Resource information
  A portion of this plasmid was derived from a plasmid made by: synthesis by ThermoFisher
Terms and licenses: Academic/Nonprofit Terms; Industry Terms: Not Available to Industry
Depositor comments: Some plasmids in this collection may have an IS4-like element ISVsa5 family transposase upstream of the CMV promoter.
How to cite: pD649-HAsp-ADGRA3-COMP5AP-AviTag-9xHis was a gift from Chris Garcia (Addgene plasmid # 157523 ; http://n2t.net/addgene:157523 ; RRID:Addgene_157523)
