>Addgene plasmid #157523 | pD649-HAsp-ADGRA3-COMP5AP-AviTag-9xHis | depositor partial sequence | sequence record 304156 | insert (extracellular domain)
GCTGCTGCACTTCCTGCTGGATGTAAACACGACGGCAGACCTAGAGGCGCTGGTAGAGCTGCTGGTGCCG
CTGAGGGAAAAGTCGTGTGTAGCTCTCTGGAACTGGCCCAGGTGCTGCCTCCTGACACACTGCCCAATAG
AACCGTGACACTGATCCTGAGCAACAACAAGATCAGCGAGCTGAAGAACGGCAGCTTCAGCGGCCTGAGC
CTGCTGGAAAGACTGGACCTGCGGAACAACCTGATCAGCTCTATCGACCCTGGCGCCTTTTGGGGCCTGA
GCAGCCTGAAAAGGCTGGATCTGACCAACAACCGGATCGGCTGCCTGAACGCCGACATCTTTAGAGGCCT
GACCAACCTCGTGCGGCTGAACCTGAGCGGCAATCTGTTTAGCAGCCTGTCTCAGGGCACCTTCGACTAC
CTGGCCAGCCTGAGATCCCTGGAATTTCAGACCGAGTACCTGCTGTGCGACTGCAACATCCTGTGGATGC
ACAGATGGGTCAAAGAAAAGAACATCACCGTGCGGGACACCAGATGCGTGTACCCTAAGTCTCTGCAGGC
CCAGCCTGTGACCGGCGTGAAACAAGAACTGCTGACCTGCGATCCTCCACTGGAACTGCCTAGCTTCTAC
ATGACCCCTAGCCACAGACAGGTGGTGTTCGAGGGCGATAGCCTGCCTTTCCAGTGCATGGCCAGCTACA
TCGACCAGGATATGCAGGTCCTGTGGTATCAGGACGGCCGGATCGTGGAAACCGATGAGAGCCAGGGCAT
CTTCGTCGAGAAGAACATGATCCACAACTGCAGCCTGATCGCCAGCGCTCTGACCATCAGCAATATCCAG
GCCGGCAGCACAGGCAATTGGGGCTGTCACGTGCAGACCAAGAGAGGCAACAACACCCGGACCGTGGACA
TCGTGGTGCTGGAATCTAGCGCCCAGTACTGCCCTCCTGAGCGGGTCGTGAACAACAAGGGCGACTTCAG
ATGGCCCAGAACACTGGCCGGAATCACCGCCTACCTGCAGTGCACCAGAAATACCCACGGCAGCGGCATC
TACCCCGGCAATCCTCAGGATGAGAGAAAGGCCTGGCGGAGATGTGACAGAGGCGGCTTTTGGGCCGACG
ACGACTATAGCAGATGCCAGTACGCCAACGACGTGACCCGGGTGCTGTACATGTTCAACCAGATGCCTCT
GAATCTGACAAACGCCGTGGCCACCGCTAGACAGCTGCTGGCCTATACAGTGGAAGCCGCCAACTTCAGC
GACAAGATGGACGTGATCTTCGTGGCCGAGATGATCGAGAAGTTCGGCCGGTTCACCAAAGAGGAAAAGT
CCAAAGAACTGGGCGACGTGATGGTGGATATCGCCAGCAACATCATGCTGGCCGACGAGAGAGTGCTTTG
GCTGGCCCAGAGAGAGGCCAAGGCCTGTAGCAGAATCGTGCAGTGTCTGCAGCGGATCGCCACCTATAGA
CTTGCTGGCGGAGCCCACGTGTACTCCACCTACTCTCCCAATATCGCCCTGGAAGCCTACGTGATCAAGA
GCACCGGCTTCACCGGCATGACCTGCACCGTGTTTCAGAAGGTGGCCGCCAGCGATAGAACCGGCCTGTC
TGATTACGGCAGAAGAGATCCCGAGGGCAACCTGGACAAGCAGCTGAGCTTCAAGTGCAACGTGTCCAAT
ACCTTCAGCAGTCTGGCCCTGAAGAACACCATCGTGGAAGCCAGCATCCAGCTGCCTCCAAGCCTGTTCA
GCCCCAAGCAGAAAAGAGAGCTGAGGCCCACCGACGACAGCCTGTACAAGCTGCAACTGATCGCCTTCCG
GAACGGCAAGCTGTTTCCTGCCACCGGCAACAGCACCAACCTGGCCGATGATGGCAAGCGGAGAACCGTG
GTCACACCCGTGATCCTGACCAAGATCGACGGCGTGAACGTGGACACCCATCACATCCCCGTGAATGTGA
CCCTGCGGAGAATTGCCCATGGCGCCGATGCTGTTGCTGCCAGATGGGACTTCGACCTGCTGAATGGACA
AGGCGGCTGGAAGTCCGATGGCTGCCACATTCTGTACAGCGACGAGAATATCACCACCATCCAGTGCTAC
AGCCTGTCCAACTACGCCGTGCTGATGGACCTGACAGGCTCCGAGCTGTATACACAGGCCGCTTCTCTGC
TGCACCCT
